>Addgene plasmid #149023 | pGBW-m4046287 | depositor full sequence | sequence record 291476 | Full Sequence
GCGGCCGCCCCACACACCATAGCTTCAAAATGTTTCTACTCCTTTTTTACTCTTCCAGATTTTCTCGGAC
TCCGCGCATCGCCGTACCACTTCAAAACACCCAAGCACAGCATACTAAATTTCCCCTCTTTCTTCCTCTA
GGGTGTCGTTAATTACCCGTACTAAAGGTTTGGAAAAGAAAAAAGAGACCGCCTCGTTTCTTTTTCTTCG
TCGAAAAAGGCAATAAAAATTTTTATCACGTTTCTTTTTCTTGAAAATTTTTTTTTTTGATTTTTTTCTC
TTTCGATGACCTCCCATTGATATTTAAGTTAATAAACGGTCTTCAATTTCTCAAGTTTCAGTTTCATTTT
TCTTGTTCTATTACAACTTTTTTTACTTCTTGCTCATTAGAAAGAAAGCATAGCAATCTAATCTAAGTTT
TAATTACAAAATGGATTTGTTTATGAGAATCTTCACAATTGGAACTGTAACTTTGAAGCAAGGTGAAATC
AAGGATGCTACTCCTTCAGATTTTGTTCGCGCTACTGCAACGATACCGATACAAGCCTCACTCCCTTTCG
GATGGCTTATTGTTGGCGTTGCACTTCTTGCTGTTTTTCAGAGCGCTTCCAAAATCATAACCCTCAAAAA
GAGATGGCAACTAGCACTCTCCAAGGGTGTTCACTTTGTTTGCAACTTGCTGTTGTTGTTTGTAACAGTT
TACTCACACCTTTTGCTCGTTGCTGCTGGCCTTGAAGCCCCTTTTCTCTATCTTTATGCTTTAGTCTACT
TCTTGCAGAGTATAAACTTTGTAAGAATAATAATGAGGCTTTGGCTTTGCTGGAAATGCCGTTCCAAAAA
CCCATTACTTTATGATGCCAACTATTTTCTTTGCTGGCATACTAATTGTTACGACTATTGTATACCTTAC
AATAGTGTAACTTCTTCAATTGTCATTACTTCAGGTGATGGCACAACAAGTCCTATTTCTGAACATGACT
ACCAGATTGGTGGTTATACTGAAAAATGGGAATCTGGAGTAAAAGACTGTGTTGTATTACACAGTTACTT
CACTTCAGACTATTACCAGCTGTACTCAACTCAATTGAGTACAGACACTGGTGTTGAACATGTTACCTTC
TTCATCTACAATAAAATTGTTGATGAGCCTGAAGAACATGTCCAAATTCACACAATCGACGGTTCATCCG
GAGTTGTTAATCCAGTAATGGAACCAATTTATGATGAACCGACGACGACTACTAGCGTGCCTTTGCTCGT
GCCGAGAGGTTCTTGGAGCCATCCGCAGTTTGAAAAATAAACAGGCCCCTTTTCCTTTGTCGATATCATG
TAATTAGTTATGTCACGCTTACATTCACGCCCTCCTCCCACATCCGCTCTAACCGAAAAGGAAGGAGTTA
GACAACCTGAAGTCTAGGTCCCTATTTATTTTTTTTAATAGTTATGTTAGTATTAAGAACGTTATTTATA
TTTCAAATTTTTCTTTTTTTTCTGTACAAAGCGGCCGCCGAACCACTAGTGCACTGCAGTACACGGTTTC
CTTGAAATTTTTTTGATTCGGTAATCTCCGAACAGAAGGAAGAACGAAGGAAGGAGCACAGACTTAGATT
GGTATATATACGCATATGTAGTGTTGAAGAAACATGAAATTGCCCAGTATTCTTAACCCAACTGCACAGA
ACAAAAACGTGCAGGAAACGAAGATAAATCATGTCGAAAGCTACATATAAGGAACGTGCTGCTACTCATC
CTAGTCCTGTTGCTGCCAAGCTATTTAATATCATGCACGAAAAGCAAACAAACTTGTGTGCTTCATTGGA
TGTTCGTACCACCAAGGAATTACTGGAGTTAGTTGAAGCATTAGGTCCCAAAATTTGTTTACTAAAAACA
CATGTGGATATCTTGACTGATTTTTCCATGGAGGGCACAGTTAAGCCGCTAAAGGCATTATCCGCCAAGT
ACAATTTTTTACTCTTCGAGGACAGAAAATTTGCTGACATTGGTAATACAGTCAAATTGCAGTACTCTGC
GGGTGTATACAGAATAGCAGAATGGGCAGACATTACGAATGCACACGGTGTGGTGGGCCCAGGTATTGTT
AGCGGTTTGAAGCAGGCGGCAGAAGAAGTAACAAAGGAACCTAGAGGCCTTTTGATGTTAGCAGAATTGT
CATGCAAGGGCTCCCTATCTACTGGAGAATATACTAAGGGTACTGTTGACATTGCGAAGAGCGACAAAGA
TTTTGTTATCGGCTTTATTGCTCAAAGAGACATGGGTGGAAGAGATGAAGGTTACGATTGGTTGATTATG
ACACCCGGTGTGGGTTTAGATGACAAGGGAGATGCATTGGGTCAACAGTATAGAACCGTGGATGATGTGG
TTTCTACAGGATCTGACATTATTATTGTTGGAAGAGGACTATTTGCAAAGGGAAGGGATGCTAAGGTAGA
GGGTGAACGTTACAGAAAAGCAGGCTGGGAAGCATATTTGAGAAGATGCGGCCAGCAAAACTAAAAAACT
GTATTATAAGTAAATGCATGTATACTAAACTCACAAATTAGAGCTTCAATTTAATTATATCAGTTATTAC
CCGAGTAACGAAGCATCTGTGCTTCATTTTGTAGAACAAAAATGCAACGCGAGAGCGCTAATTTTTCAAA
CAAAGAATCTGAGCTGCATTTTTACAGAACAGAAATGCAACGCGAAAGCGCTATTTTACCAACGAAGAAT
CTGTGCTTCATTTTTGTAAAACAAAAATGCAACGCGAGAGCGCTAATTTTTCAAACAAAGAATCTGAGCT
GCATTTTTACAGAACAGAAATGCAACGCGAGAGCGCTATTTTACCAACAAAGAATCTATACTTCTTTTTT
GTTCTACAAAAATGCATCCCGAGAGCGCTATTTTTCTAACAAAGCATCTTAGATTACTTTTTTTCTCCTT
TGTGCGCTCTATAATGCAGTCTCTTGATAACTTTTTGCACTGTAGGTCCGTTAAGGTTAGAAGAAGGCTA
CTTTGGTGTCTATTTTCTCTTCCATAAAAAAAGCCTGACTCCACTTCCCGCGTTTACTGATTACTAGCGA
AGCTGCGGGTGCATTTTTTCAAGATAAAGGCATCCCCGATTATATTCTATACCGATGTGGATTGCGCATA
CTTTGTGAACAGAAAGTGATAGCGTTGATGATTCTTCATTGGTCAGAAAATTATGAACGGTTTCTTCTAT
TTTGTCTCTATATACTACGTATAGGAAATGTTTACATTTTCGTATTGTTTTCGATTCACTCTATGAATAG
TTCTTACTACAATTTTTTTGTCTAAAGAGTAATACTAGAGATAAACATAAAAAATGTAGAGGTCGAGTTT
AGATGCAAGTTCAAGGAGCGAAAGGTGGATGGGTAGGTTATATAGGGATATAGCACAGAGATATATAGCA
AAGAGATACTTTTGAGCAATGTTTGTGGAAGCGGTATTCGCAATATTTTAGTAGCTCGTTACAGTCCGGT
GCGTTTTTGGTTTTTTGAAAGTGCGTCATCAGAGCGCTTTTGGTTTTCAAAAGCGCTCTGAAGTTCCTAT
ACTTTCTAGCTAGAGAATAGGAACTTCCCGAGCGGCCGCGTGTTACAAGCTTGACTCCAGCGTAACTGGA
CTGCAATCAACTCACTGGCTCACCTTCACGGGTGGGCCTTTCTTCGGTAGAAAATCAAAGGATCTTCTTG
AGATCCTTTTTTTCTGCGCGTAATCTGCTGCTTGCAAACAAAAAAACCACCGCTACCAGCGGTGGTTTGT
TTGCCGGATCAAGAGCTACCAACTCTTTTTCCGAGGTAACTGGCTTCAGCAGAGCGCAGATACCAAATAC
TGTTCTTCTAGTGTAGCCGTAGTTAGGCCACCACTTCAAGAACTCTGTAGCACCGCCTACATACCTCGCT
CTGCTAATCCTGTTACCAGTGGCTGCTGCCAGTGGCGATAAGTCGTGTCTTACCGGGTTGGACTCAAGAC
GATAGTTACCGGATAAGGCGCAGCGGTCGGGCTGAACGGGGGGTTCGTGCACACAGCCCAGCTTGGAGCG
AACGACCTACACCGAACTGAGATACCTACAGCGTGAGCTATGAGAAAGCGCCACGCTTCCCGAAGGGAGA
AAGGCGGACAGGTATCCGGTAAGCGGCAGGGTCGGAACAGGAGAGCGCACGAGGGAGCTTCCAGGGGTAA
ACGCCTGGTATCTTTATAGTCCTGTCGGGTTTCGCCACCTCTGACTTGAGCATCGATTTTTGTGATGCTC
GTCAGGGGGGCGGAGCCTATGGAAAAACGCCAGCAACGCAGAAAGGCCCACCCGAAGGTGAGCCAGGTGA
TTACATTTGGGCCCTCATCAGAGGTTTTCACCGTCATCACCGAAACGCGCGAGGCAGCTGCGGTAAAGCT
CATCAGCGTGGTCGTGAAGCGATTCACAGATGTCTGCCTGTTCATCCGCGTCCAGCTCGTTGAGTTTCTC
CAGAAGCGTTAATGTCTGGCTTCTGATAAAGCGGGCCATGTTAAGGGCGGTTTTTTCCTGTTTGGTCACT
TACCAATGCTTAATCAGTGAGGCACCTATCTCAGCGATCTGTCTATTTCGTTCATCCATAGTTGCCTGAC
TCCCCGTCGTGTAGATAACTACGATGCGGGAGGGCTTACCATCTGGCCCCAGTGCTGCAATGATACCGCG
AGACCCACGCTCACCGGCTCCAGATTTATCAGCAATAAACCAGCCAGCCGGGAGGGCCGAGCGCAGAAGT
GATCCTGCAACTTTATCCGCCTCCATCCAGTCTATTAATTGTTGCCGGGAAGCTAGAGTAAGTAGTTCGC
CAGTTAATAGTTTGCGCAACGTTGTTGCCATTGCTACAGGCATCGTGGTGTCACGCTCGTCGTTTGGTAT
GGCTTCATTCAGCTCCGGTTCCCAACGATCAAGGCGAGTTACATGATCCCCCATGTTGTGCAAAAAAGCG
GTTAGCTCCTTCGGTCCTCCGATCGTTGCCAGAAGTAAGTTGGCCGCAGTGTTATCACTCATGGTTATGG
CAGCACTGCATAATTCTCTTACTGTCATGCCATCCGTGAGATGCTTTTCTGTGACTGGTGAGTACTCAAC
CAAGTCATTCTGAGAATAGTGTATGCGGCGACCGAGTTGCTCTTGCCCGGCGTCAATACGGGATAATACC
GCGCCACATAGCAGAACTTTAAAAGTGCTCATCATTGGAAAACGTTCTTCGGGGCGTAAACTCTCAAGGA
TCTTACCGCTGTTGAGATCCAGTTCGATGTAACCCACTCGTGCACCCAACTGATCTTCAGCATCTTTTAC
TTTCACCAGCGTTTCTGGGTGAGCAAAAACAGGAAGGCAAAATGCCGCAAAAAAGGGAATAAGGGCGACA
CGGAAATGTTGAATACTCATTTTAGCTTCCTTAGCTCCTGAAAATCTCGATAACTCAAAAAATACGCCCG
GTAGTGATCTTATTTCATTATGGTGAAAGTTGGAACCTCTTACGTGCCGATCAAGTCAAAAGCCTCCGGT
CGGAGGCTTTTGACTTTCTGCTATGGAGGTCAGGTATGATTTAAATGGTCAGTTAGA
Features (pLannotate 1.2.2; 13 found; start..end, strand, type, name):
     10..417     +  promoter       TEF1 promoter: S. cerevisiae TEF1; promoter for EF-1α
    431..1255    +  CDS            AP3A_SARS2: Experimental evidence at protein level: Swiss-Prot protein existence level 1. Plays a role in virus egress via lysosomal trafficking (PubMed:33157038, PubMed:33422265). Forms homotetrameric ion channels (viroporin) localized at endosomes and lysosomes, that may induce deacidification of lysosomes thereby allowing safe virion egress through lysosomal trafficking (By similarity) (PubMed:33157038, PubMed:33422265). Also blocks formation of autolysosomes through binding and sequestering host TMUB1/HOPS on late endosomes. This prevents fusion of autophagosomes with lysosomes, disrupting autophagy a
   1326..1498    +  terminator     CYC1 terminator (fragment): S. cerevisiae CYC1; transcription terminator for CYC1
   1534..1710    +  promoter       URA3 promoter (fragment): S. cerevisiae URA3
   1711..2514    +  CDS            URA3: orotidine-5'-phosphate decarboxylase, required for uracil biosynthesis; S. cerevisiae URA3; yeast auxotrophic marker, counterselectable with 5-fluoroorotic acid (5-FOA)
   2597..3579    -  rep_origin     2μ ori: yeast 2μ plasmid origin of replication
   3657..3686    +  terminator     T3Te terminator: phage T3 early transcription terminator
   3708..4295    +  rep_origin     ori: high-copy-number ColE1/pMB1/pBR322/pUC origin of replication
   4307..4334    -  terminator     T7Te terminator: phage T7 early transcription terminator
   4358..4549    -  CDS            rop: Rop protein, which maintains plasmids at low copy number; rop
   4550..5410    -  CDS            AmpR: β-lactamase; bla; confers resistance to ampicillin, carbenicillin, and related antibiotics
   5411..5513    -  promoter       cat promoter: promoter of the E. coli cat gene encoding chloramphenicol acetyltransferase
   5514..5545    -  terminator     tonB terminator: bidirectional E. coli tonB-P14 transcription terminator
