>Addgene plasmid #149023 | pGBW-m4046287 | addgene full sequence | sequence record 297776 | Ginkgo NGS Result
GCGGCCGCCCCACACACCATAGCTTCAAAATGTTTCTACTCCTTTTTTACTCTTCCAGATTTTCTCGGAC
TCCGCGCATCGCCGTACCACTTCAAAACACCCAAGCACAGCATACTAAATTTCCCCTCTTTCTTCCTCTA
GGGTGTCGTTAATTACCCGTACTAAAGGTTTGGAAAAGAAAAAAGAGACCGCCTCGTTTCTTTTTCTTCG
TCGAAAAAGGCAATAAAAATTTTTATCACGTTTNNNNTTCTTGAAAATTTTTTTTTTTGATTTTTTTCTC
TTTCGATGACCTCCCATTGATATTTAAGTTAATAAACGGTCTTCAATTTCTCAAGTTTCAGTTTCATTTT
TCTTGTTCTATTACAACTTTTTTTACTTCTTGCTCATTAGAAAGAAAGCATAGCAATCTAATCTAAGTTT
TAATTACAAAATGGATTTGTTTATGAGAATCTTCACAATTGGAACTGTAACTTTGAAGCAAGGTGAAATC
AAGGATGCTACTCCTTCAGATTTTGTTCGCGCTACTGCAACGATACCGATACAAGCCTCACTCCCTTTCG
GATGGCTTATTGTTGGCGTTGCACTTCTTGCTGTTTTTCAGAGCGCTTCCAAAATCATAACCCTCAAAAA
GAGATGGCAACTAGCACTCTCCAAGGGTGTTCACTTTGTTTGCAACTTGCTGTTGTTGTTTGTAACAGTT
TACTCACACCTTTTGCTCGTTGCTGCTGGCCTTGAAGCCCCTTTTCTCTATCTTTATGCTTTAGTCTACT
TCTTGCAGAGTATAAACTTTGTAAGAATAATAATGAGGCTTTGGCTTTGCTGGAAATGCCGTTCCAAAAA
CCCATTACTTTATGATGCCAACTATTTTCTTTGCTGGCATACTAATTGTTACGACTATTGTATACCTTAC
AATAGTGTAACTTCTTCAATTGTCATTACTTCAGGTGATGGCACAACAAGTCCTATTTCTGAACATGACT
ACCAGATTGGTGGTTATACTGAAAAATGGGAATCTGGAGTAAAAGACTGTGTTGTATTACACAGTTACTT
CACTTCAGACTATTACCAGCTGTACTCAACTCAATTGAGTACAGACACTGGTGTTGAACATGTTACCTTC
TTCATCTACAATAAAATTGTTGATGAGCCTGAAGAACATGTCCAAATTCACACAATCGACGGTTCATCCG
GAGTTGTTAATCCAGTAATGGAACCAATTTATGATGAACCGACGACGACTACTAGCGTGCCTTTGCTCGT
GCCGAGAGGTTCTTGGAGCCATCCGCAGTTTGAAAAATAAACAGGCCCCTTTTCCTTTGTCGATATCATG
TAATTAGTTATGTCACGCTTACATTCACGCCCTCCTCCCACATCCGCTCTAACCGAAAAGGAAGGAGTTA
GACAACCTGAAGTCTAGGTCCCTATTTATTTTTTTTAATAGTTATGTTAGTATTAAGAACGTTATTTATA
TTTCAAATTTTTCTTTTTTTTCTGTACAAAGCGGCCGCCGAACCACTAGTGCACTGCAGTACACGGTTTC
CTTGAAATTTTTTTGATTCGGTAATCTCCGAACAGAAGGAAGAACGAAGGAAGGAGCACAGACTTAGATT
GGTATATATACGCATATGTAGTGTTGAAGAAACATGAAATTGCCCAGTATTCTTAACCCAACTGCACAGA
ACAAAAACGTGCAGGAAACGAAGATAAATCATGTCGAAAGCTACATATAAGGAACGTGCTGCTACTCATC
CTAGTCCTGTTGCTGCCAAGCTATTTAATATCATGCACGAAAAGCAAACAAACTTGTGTGCTTCATTGGA
TGTTCGTACCACCAAGGAATTACTGGAGTTAGTTGAAGCATTAGGTCCCAAAATTTGTTTACTAAAAACA
CATGTGGATATCTTGACTGATTTTTCCATGGAGGGCACAGTTAAGCCGCTAAAGGCATTATCCGCCAAGT
ACAATTTTTTACTCTTCGAGGACAGAAAATTTGCTGACATTGGTAATACAGTCAAATTGCAGTACTCTGC
GGGTGTATACAGAATAGCAGAATGGGCAGACATTACGAATGCACACGGTGTGGTGGGCCCAGGTATTGTT
AGCGGTTTGAAGCAGGCGGCAGAAGAAGTAACAAAGGAACCTAGAGGCCTTTTGATGTTAGCAGAATTGT
CATGCAAGGGCTCCCTATCTACTGGAGAATATACTAAGGGTACTGTTGACATTGCGAAGAGCGACAAAGA
TTTTGTTATCGGCTTTATTGCTCAAAGAGACATGGGTGGAAGAGATGAAGGTTACGATTGGTTGATTATG
ACACCCGGTGTGGGTTTAGATGACAAGGGAGATGCATTGGGTCAACAGTATAGAACCGTGGATGATGTGG
TTTCTACAGGATCTGACATTATTATTGTTGGAAGAGGACTATTTGCAAAGGGAAGGGATGCTAAGGTAGA
GGGTGAACGTTACAGAAAAGCAGGCTGGGAAGCATATTTGAGAAGATGCGGCCAGCAAAACTAAAAAACT
GTATTATAAGTAAATGCATGTATACTAAACTCACAAATTAGAGCTTCAATTTAATTATATCAGTTATTAC
CCGAGTAACGAAGCATCTGTGCTTCATTTTGTAGAACAAAAATGCAACGCGAGAGCGCTAATTTTTCAAA
CAAAGAATCTGAGCTGCATTTTTACAGAACAGAAATGCAACGCGAAAGCGCTATTTTACCAACGAAGAAT
CTGTGCTTCATTTTTGTAAAACAAAAATGCAACGCGAGAGCGCTAATTTTTCAAACAAAGAATCTGAGCT
GCATTTTTACAGAACAGAAATGCAACGCGAGAGCGCTATTTTACCAACAAAGAATCTATACTTCTTTTTT
GTTCTACAAAAATGCATCCCGAGAGCGCTATTTTTCTAACAAAGCATCTTAGATTACTTTTTTTCTCCTT
TGTGCGCTCTATAATGCAGTCTCTTGATAACTTTTTGCACTGTAGGTCCGTTAAGGTTAGAAGAAGGCTA
CTTTGGTGTCTATTTTCTCTTCCATAAAAAAAGCCTGACTCCACTTCCCGCGTTTACTGATTACTAGCGA
AGCTGCGGGTGCATTTTTTCAAGATAAAGGCATCCCCGATTATATTCTATACCGATGTGGATTGCGCATA
CTTTGTGAACAGAAAGTGATAGCGTTGATGATTCTTCATTGGTCAGAAAATTATGAACGGTTTCTTCTAT
TTTGTCTCTATATACTACGTATAGGAAATGTTTACATTTTCGTATTGTTTTCGATTCACTCTATGAATAG
TTCTTACTACAATTTTTTTGTCTAAAGAGTAATACTAGAGATAAACATAAAAAATGTAGAGGTCGAGTTT
AGATGCAAGTTCAAGGAGCGAAAGGTGGATGGGTAGGTTATATAGGGATATAGCACAGAGATATATAGCA
AAGAGATACTTTTGAGCAATGTTTGTGGAAGCGGTATTCGCAATATTTTAGTAGCTCGTTACAGTCCGGT
GCGTTTTTGGTTTTTTGAAAGTGCGTCATCAGAGCGCTTTTGGTTTTCAAAAGCGCTCTGAAGTTCCTAT
ACTTTCTAGCTAGAGAATAGGAACTTCCCGAGCGGCCGCGTGTTACAAGCTTGACTCCAGCGTAACTGGA
CTGCAATCAACTCACTGGCTCACCTTCACGGGTGGGCCTTTCTTCGGTAGAAAATCAAAGGATCTTCTTG
AGATCCTTTTTTTCTGCGCGTAATCTGCTGCTTGCAAACAAAAAAACCACCGCTACCAGCGGTGGTTTGT
TTGCCGGATCAAGAGCTACCAACTCTTTTTCCGAGGTAACTGGCTTCAGCAGAGCGCAGATACCAAATAC
TGTTCTTCTAGTGTAGCCGTAGTTAGGCCACCACTTCAAGAACTCTGTAGCACCGCCTACATACCTCGCT
CTGCTAATCCTGTTACCAGTGGCTGCTGCCAGTGGCGATAAGTCGTGTCTTACCGGGTTGGACTCAAGAC
GATAGTTACCGGATAAGGCGCAGCGGTCGGGCTGAACGGGGGGTTCGTGCACACAGCCCAGCTTGGAGCG
AACGACCTACACCGAACTGAGATACCTACAGCGTGAGCTATGAGAAAGCGCCACGCTTCCCGAAGGGAGA
AAGGCGGACAGGTATCCGGTAAGCGGCAGGGTCGGAACAGGAGAGCGCACGAGGGAGCTTCCAGGGGTAA
ACGCCTGGTATCTTTATAGTCCTGTCGGGTTTCGCCACCTCTGACTTGAGCATCGATTTTTGTGATGCTC
GTCAGGGGGGCGGAGCCTATGGAAAAACGCCAGCAACGCAGAAAGGCCCACCCGAAGGTGAGCCAGGTGA
TTACATTTGGGCCCTCATCAGAGGTTTTCACCGTCATCACCGAAACGCGCGAGGCAGCTGCGGTAAAGCT
CATCAGCGTGGTCGTGAAGCGATTCACAGATGTCTGCCTGTTCATCCGCGTCCAGCTCGTTGAGTTTCTC
CAGAAGCGTTAATGTCTGGCTTCTGATAAAGCGGGCCATGTTAAGGGCGGTTTTTTCCTGTTTGGTCACT
TACCAATGCTTAATCAGTGAGGCACCTATCTCAGCGATCTGTCTATTTCGTTCATCCATAGTTGCCTGAC
TCCCCGTCGTGTAGATAACTACGATGCGGGAGGGCTTACCATCTGGCCCCAGTGCTGCAATGATACCGCG
AGACCCACGCTCACCGGCTCCAGATTTATCAGCAATAAACCAGCCAGCCGGGAGGGCCGAGCGCAGAAGT
GATCCTGCAACTTTATCCGCCTCCATCCAGTCTATTAATTGTTGCCGGGAAGCTAGAGTAAGTAGTTCGC
CAGTTAATAGTTTGCGCAACGTTGTTGCCATTGCTACAGGCATCGTGGTGTCACGCTCGTCGTTTGGTAT
GGCTTCATTCAGCTCCGGTTCCCAACGATCAAGGCGAGTTACATGATCCCCCATGTTGTGCAAAAAAGCG
GTTAGCTCCTTCGGTCCTCCGATCGTTGCCAGAAGTAAGTTGGCCGCAGTGTTATCACTCATGGTTATGG
CAGCACTGCATAATTCTCTTACTGTCATGCCATCCGTGAGATGCTTTTCTGTGACTGGTGAGTACTCAAC
CAAGTCATTCTGAGAATAGTGTATGCGGCGACCGAGTTGCTCTTGCCCGGCGTCAATACGGGATAATACC
GCGCCACATAGCAGAACTTTAAAAGTGCTCATCATTGGAAAACGTTCTTCGGGGCGTAAACTCTCAAGGA
TCTTACCGCTGTTGAGATCCAGTTCGATGTAACCCACTCGTGCACCCAACTGATCTTCAGCATCTTTTAC
TTTCACCAGCGTTTCTGGGTGAGCAAAAACAGGAAGGCAAAATGCCGCAAAAAAGGGAATAAGGGCGACA
CGGAAATGTTGAATACTCATTTTAGCTTCCTTAGCTCCTGAAAATCTCGATAACTCAAAAAATACGCCCG
GTAGTGATCTTATTTCATTATGGTGAAAGTTGGAACCTCTTACGTGCCGATCAAGTCAAAAGCCTCCGGT
CGGAGGCTTTTGACTTTCTGCTATGGAGGTCAGGTATGATTTAAATGGTCAGTTAGA
Features (pLannotate 1.2.2; 13 found; start..end, strand, type, name):
     10..417     +  promoter       TEF1 promoter: S. cerevisiae TEF1; promoter for EF-1α
    431..1255    +  CDS            AP3A_SARS2: Experimental evidence at protein level: Swiss-Prot protein existence level 1. Plays a role in virus egress via lysosomal trafficking (PubMed:33157038, PubMed:33422265). Forms homotetrameric ion channels (viroporin) localized at endosomes and lysosomes, that may induce deacidification of lysosomes thereby allowing safe virion egress through lysosomal trafficking (By similarity) (PubMed:33157038, PubMed:33422265). Also blocks formation of autolysosomes through binding and sequestering host TMUB1/HOPS on late endosomes. This prevents fusion of autophagosomes with lysosomes, disrupting autophagy a
   1326..1498    +  terminator     CYC1 terminator (fragment): S. cerevisiae CYC1; transcription terminator for CYC1
   1534..1710    +  promoter       URA3 promoter (fragment): S. cerevisiae URA3
   1711..2514    +  CDS            URA3: orotidine-5'-phosphate decarboxylase, required for uracil biosynthesis; S. cerevisiae URA3; yeast auxotrophic marker, counterselectable with 5-fluoroorotic acid (5-FOA)
   2597..3579    -  rep_origin     2μ ori: yeast 2μ plasmid origin of replication
   3657..3686    +  terminator     T3Te terminator: phage T3 early transcription terminator
   3708..4295    +  rep_origin     ori: high-copy-number ColE1/pMB1/pBR322/pUC origin of replication
   4307..4334    -  terminator     T7Te terminator: phage T7 early transcription terminator
   4358..4549    -  CDS            rop: Rop protein, which maintains plasmids at low copy number; rop
   4550..5410    -  CDS            AmpR: β-lactamase; bla; confers resistance to ampicillin, carbenicillin, and related antibiotics
   5411..5513    -  promoter       cat promoter: promoter of the E. coli cat gene encoding chloramphenicol acetyltransferase
   5514..5545    -  terminator     tonB terminator: bidirectional E. coli tonB-P14 transcription terminator
