[The description below was written by a language model from this plasmid's Addgene catalogue record and pLannotate feature annotations shown in this document.]
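Description:
pGBW-m4046287 is an episomal yeast expression plasmid for producing the SARS-CoV-2 ORF3a accessory protein in Saccharomyces cerevisiae. It is a shuttle vector. In E. coli it replicates from a high-copy ColE1/pUC-type origin and is selected with ampicillin through a β-lactamase gene that the annotation places downstream of a cat promoter. In yeast it is maintained at multiple copies by the 2μ origin and selected by uracil prototrophy through URA3, a marker that can also be counterselected with 5-FOA. The bacterial module is bracketed by short phage and tonB transcription terminators, which presumably insulate it from read-through. A short region annotated as rop lies next to AmpR, although the catalogue lists the plasmid as high copy.

The expression cassette has the constitutive TEF1 promoter driving a wild-type ORF3a coding sequence of roughly 0.8 kb, followed by a CYC1 terminator fragment. The insert was made by gene synthesis. Listing budding yeast alongside the virus as species may reflect the expression host or codon usage, but the record does not say. The catalogue describes a C-terminal tag supplied by the backbone, consisting of a thrombin cleavage site and a StrepII tag. This would permit Strep-Tactin affinity capture and later removal of the tag. The feature table does not annotate the tag separately, but there is a short unannotated gap between the ORF3a CDS and the terminator where it would fit.

ORF3a is a viroporin-type membrane protein implicated in viral egress through lysosomes and in blocking autophagy. The construct therefore suits expression, purification or functional study of this protein in yeast. The depositor notes that the sequencing used for quality control may not cover the entire plasmid.
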