Addgene plasmid #149023: pGBW-m4046287
Purpose: Yeast Expression plasmid for SARS-CoV-2 ORF3a protein
Depositing lab: Ginkgo Bioworks & Benjie Chen. Depositing organization: Ginkgo Bioworks.
Backbone
  Vector backbone: AmpR; 2u URA3
  Backbone size w/o insert (bp): 4078
  Vector type: Yeast Expression
  Selectable markers: URA3
Growth in bacteria
  Bacterial resistance: Ampicillin, 100 μg/mL
  Growth temperature: 37°C
  Growth strain: DH5alpha
  Copy number: High Copy
Gene/Insert
  Gene/Insert name: SARS-CoV-2 ORF3a protein
  Species: S. cerevisiae (budding yeast); Severe acute respiratory syndrome coronavirus 2
  Insert size (bp): 821
  Mutation: wt
  Entrez Gene: ORF3a (a.k.a. GU280_gp03)
  Promoter: pTEF1
  Tag / fusion protein: Cleavable thrombin;StrepII (C terminal on backbone)
  Cloning method: Unknown
Resource information
  A portion of this plasmid was derived from a plasmid made by: GinkgoBioworks
Depositor comments: NCBI Reference Sequence: YP_009724391.1. Created by gene synthesis with Not1 site. NGS used for QC was performed by Ginkgo and may not fully cover the entire plasmid.
How to cite: pGBW-m4046287 was a gift from Ginkgo Bioworks & Benjie Chen (Addgene plasmid # 149023 ; http://n2t.net/addgene:149023 ; RRID:Addgene_149023)
